Addgene plasmid #92398: pCI H2B-RFP
Purpose: Ubiquitous expression plasmid, contains CAG promoter (CMV immediate early enhancer and chicken beta actin promoter), MCS and IRES controlled Histone2B-mRFP1 reporter.
Depositing lab: Tatjana Sauka-Spengler. Depositing organization: University of Oxford. Publication: Genome and epigenome engineering CRISPR toolkit for in vivo modulation of cis-regulatory interactions and gene expression in the chicken embryo. Williams RM, Senanayake U, Artibani M, Taylor G, Wells D, Ahmed AA, Sauka-Spengler T. Development. 2018 Feb 23;145(4). pii: dev.160333. doi: 10.1242/dev.160333. PubMed 29386245.
Backbone
  Vector backbone: pCI
  Backbone size w/o insert (bp): 4935
  Total vector size (bp): 6600
  Vector type: Mammalian Expression
Growth in bacteria
  Bacterial resistance: Ampicillin, 100 μg/mL
  Growth temperature: 37°C
  Growth strain: DH5alpha
  Copy number: High Copy
Gene/Insert
  Gene/Insert name: IRES H2B RFP
  Insert size (bp): 1665
  Promoter: CAG
  Cloning method: Gibson Cloning
  Sequencing primers: 5′ CGTGCTGGTTATTGTGCTGT; 3′ TAAGGAATGGACAGCAGGGG
Terms and licenses: Academic/Nonprofit Terms; Industry Terms: Not Available to Industry
Depositor comments: Please visit https://www.biorxiv.org/content/early/2017/05/08/135525 for bioRxiv preprint.
How to cite: pCI H2B-RFP was a gift from Tatjana Sauka-Spengler (Addgene plasmid # 92398 ; http://n2t.net/addgene:92398 ; RRID:Addgene_92398)
