[The description below was written by a language model from this plasmid's Addgene catalogue record and pLannotate feature annotations shown in this document.]
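Description:
pCI H2B-RFP is a 6.6 kb mammalian-type expression plasmid built on a pCI backbone and designed for strong, ubiquitous expression of a gene of interest together with a nuclear red fluorescent reporter. It is maintained in E. coli as a high-copy plasmid through a ColE1/pUC-type origin and selected with ampicillin via the β-lactamase gene and its own promoter. The backbone also carries remnants of lac regulatory sequences and an SV40 origin of replication with an SV40 poly(A) signal; the SV40 origin can support episomal replication in cells that supply large T antigen.

The expression unit is driven by the CAG promoter, annotated here as the CMV immediate early enhancer, the chicken β-actin promoter and a chimeric chicken β-actin/rabbit β-globin intron. Downstream lies a short multiple cloning site, followed by an EMCV IRES and a fusion of human histone H2B to monomeric mRFP1, ending in a rabbit β-globin polyadenylation signal. The short "HBB" fragment called just before that signal most likely reflects β-globin 3′ sequence rather than an intended coding region. A coding sequence inserted at the cloning site would be transcribed on the same bicistronic message as the reporter, with the IRES directing cap-independent translation of H2B-mRFP1. Chromatin-bound red fluorescence therefore marks the nuclei of cells expressing the transgene.

As deposited, the plasmid has an empty cloning site and serves as a recipient vector or a transfection control. The associated publication describes a CRISPR genome and epigenome engineering toolkit for the chicken embryo, suggesting use for expression in that system with fluorescent identification of targeted cells.
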