Features (pLannotate 1.2.2; 20 found; start..end, strand, type, name):
      5..384     +  enhancer       CMV enhancer: human cytomegalovirus immediate early enhancer
    386..661     +  promoter       chicken β-actin promoter: No description available
    662..1674    +  intron         chimeric intron: chimera between introns from chicken β-actin and rabbit β-globin
   1792..1833    -  misc_feature   MCS (fragment): pBluescript multiple cloning site
   1835..2421    +  misc_feature   IRES2: internal ribosome entry site (IRES) of the encephalomyocarditis virus (EMCV)
   2428..2805    +  CDS            H2B: human histone H2B; HIST1H2BJ
   2824..3501    +  CDS            mRFP1: monomeric derivative of DsRed (Campbell et al., 2002) mammalian codon-optimized
   3509..3586    +  CDS            HBB (fragment): HBB_PONPY - Experimental evidence at transcript level: Swiss-Prot protein existence level 2. Involved in oxygen transport from the lung to the various peripheral tissues. From Pongo pygmaeus (Bornean orangutan).
   3657..3712    +  polyA_signal   β-globin poly(A) signal: rabbit β-globin polyadenylation signal (Gil and Proudfoot, 1987)
   4127..4143    -  protein_bind   lac operator: The lac repressor binds to the lac operator to inhibit transcription in E. coli. This inhibition can be relieved by adding lactose or isopropyl-β-D-thiogalactopyranoside (IPTG). lac repressor encoded by lacI
   4151..4181    -  promoter       lac promoter: promoter for the E. coli lac operon
   4196..4217    -  protein_bind   CAP binding site: CAP binding activates transcription in the presence of cAMP. E. coli catabolite activator protein
   4230..4269    -  CDS            lacI (fragment): lac repressor; lacI; The lac repressor binds to the lac operator to inhibit transcription in E. coli. This inhibition can be relieved by adding lactose or isopropyl-β-D-thiogalactopyranoside (IPTG).
   4276..4298    +  promoter       SV40 promoter (fragment): SV40 enhancer and early promoter
   4322..4457    +  rep_origin     SV40 ori: SV40 origin of replication
   4477..4611    +  polyA_signal   SV40 poly(A) signal: SV40 polyadenylation signal
   4613..4667    -  CDS            lacI (fragment): lac repressor; lacI; The lac repressor binds to the lac operator to inhibit transcription in E. coli. This inhibition can be relieved by adding lactose or isopropyl-β-D-thiogalactopyranoside (IPTG).
   4850..5438    -  rep_origin     ori: high-copy-number ColE1/pMB1/pBR322/pUC origin of replication
   5609..6469    -  CDS            AmpR: β-lactamase; bla; confers resistance to ampicillin, carbenicillin, and related antibiotics
   6470..6574    -  promoter       AmpR promoter: bla
>Addgene plasmid #92398 | pCI H2B-RFP | depositor full sequence | sequence record 178236 | pCI H2B-RFP sequence 6600 bps
GGTCGACATTGATTATTGACTAGTTATTAATAGTAATCAATTACGGGGTCATTAGTTCATAGCCCATATA
TGGAGTTCCGCGTTACATAACTTACGGTAAATGGCCCGCCTGGCTGACCGCCCAACGACCCCCGCCCATT
GACGTCAATAATGACGTATGTTCCCATAGTAACGCCAATAGGGACTTTCCATTGACGTCAATGGGTGGAG
TATTTACGGTAAACTGCCCACTTGGCAGTACATCAAGTGTATCATATGCCAAGTACGCCCCCTATTGACG
TCAATGACGGTAAATGGCCCGCCTGGCATTATGCCCAGTACATGACCTTATGGGACTTTCCTACTTGGCA
GTACATCTACGTATTAGTCATCGCTATTACCATGGTCGAGGTGAGCCCCACGTTCTGCTTCACTCTCCCC
ATCTCCCCCCCCTCCCCACCCCCAATTTTGTATTTATTTATTTTTTAATTATTTTGTGCAGCGATGGGGG
CGGGGGGGGGGGGGGCGCGCGCCAGGCGGGGCGGGGCGGGGCGAGGGGCGGGGCGGGGCGAGGCGGAGAG
GTGCGGCGGCAGCCAATCAGAGCGGCGCGCTCCGAAAGTTTCCTTTTATGGCGAGGCGGCGGCGGCGGCG
GCCCTATAAAAAGCGAAGCGCGCGGCGGGCGGGAGTCGCTGCGTTGCCTTCGCCCCGTGCCCCGCTCCGC
GCCGCCTCGCGCCGCCCGCCCCGGCTCTGACTGACCGCGTTACTCCCACAGGTGAGCGGGCGGGACGGCC
CTTCTCCTCCGGGCTGTAATTAGCGCTTGGTTTAATGACGGCTCGTTTCTTTTCTGTGGCTGCGTGAAAG
CCTTAAAGGGCTCCGGGAGGGCCCTTTGTGCGGGGGGGAGCGGCTCGGGGGGTGCGTGCGTGTGTGTGTG
CGTGGGGAGCGCCGCGTGCGGCCCGCGCTGCCCGGCGGCTGTGAGCGCTGCGGGCGCGGCGCGGGGCTTT
GTGCGCTCCGCGTGTGCGCGAGGGGAGCGCGGCCGGGGGCGGTGCCCCGCGGTGCGGGGGGGCTGCGAGG
GGAACAAAGGCTGCGTGCGGGGTGTGTGCGTGGGGGGGTGAGCAGGGGGTGTGGGCGCGGCGGTCGGGCT
GTAACCCCCCCCTGCACCCCCCTCCCCGAGTTGCTGAGCACGGCCCGGCTTCGGGTGCGGGGCTCCGTAC
GGGGCGTGGCGCGGGGCTCGCCGTGCCGGGCGGGGGGTGGCGGCAGGTGGGGGTGCCGGGCGGGGCGGGG
CCGCCTCGGGCCGGGGAGGGCTCGGGGGAGGGGCGCGGCGGCCCCCGGAGCGCCGGCGGCTGTCGAGGCG
CGGCGAGCCGCAGCCATTGCCTTTTATGGTAATCGTGCGAGAGGGCGCAGGGACTTCCTTTGTCCCAAAT
CTGTGCGGAGCCGAAATCTGGGAGGCGCCGCCGCACCCCCTCTAGCGGGCGCGGGGCGAAGCGGTGCGGC
GCCGGCAGGAAGGAAATGGGCGGGGAGGGCCTTCGTGCGTCGCCGCGCCGCCGTCCCCTTCTCCCTCTCC
AGCCTCGGGGCTGTCCGCGGGGGGACGGCTGCCTTCGGGGGGGACGGGGCAGGGCGGGGTTCGGCTTCTG
GCGTGTGACCGGCGGCTCTAGAGCCTCTGCTAACCATGTTCATGCCTTCTTCTTTTTCCTACAGCTCCTG
GGCAACGTGCTGGTTATTGTGCTGTCTCATCATTTTGGCAAAGAATTGCTCGAGAGTTCGAAGCCTTAAG
TACGCGTAGGCGCGCCTTAATTAACGTTTAAACGCTAGCTCATCGATAAGCTTGATATCGAATTCCTGCA
GCCCGGGGGATCCGCCCCTCTCCCTCCCCCCCCCCTAACGTTACTGGCCGAAGCCGCTTGGAATAAGGCC
GGTGTGCGTTTGTCTATATGTTATTTTCCACCATATTGCCGTCTTTTGGCAATGTGAGGGCCCGGAAACC
TGGCCCTGTCTTCTTGACGAGCATTCCTAGGGGTCTTTCCCCTCTCGCCAAAGGAATGCAAGGTCTGTTG
AATGTCGTGAAGGAAGCAGTTCCTCTGGAAGCTTCTTGAAGACAAACAACGTCTGTAGCGACCCTTTGCA
GGCAGCGGAACCCCCCACCTGGCGACAGGTGCCTCTGCGGCCAAAAGCCACGTGTATAAGATACACCTGC
AAAGGCGGCACAACCCCAGTGCCACGTTGTGAGTTGGATAGTTGTGGAAAGAGTCAAATGGCTCTCCTCA
AGCGTATTCAACAAGGGGCTGAAGGATGCCCAGAAGGTACCCCATTGTATGGGATCTGATCTGGGGCCTC
GGTACACATGCTTTACATGTGTTTAGTCGAGGTTAAAAAAACGTCTAGGCCCCCCGAACCACGGGGACGT
GGTTTTCCTTTGAAAAACACGATGATAATATGGCCACAACCATGGTTATGCCAGAGCCAGCGAAGTCTGC
TCCCGCCCCGAAAAAGGGCTCCAAGAAGGCGGTGACTAAGGCGCAGAAGAAAGGCGGCAAGAAGCGCAAG
CGCAGCCGCAAGGAGAGCTATTCCATCTATGTGTACAAGGTTCTGAAGCAGGTCCACCCTGACACCGGCA
TTTCGTCCAAGGCCATGGGCATCATGAATTCGTTTGTGAACGACATTTTCGAGCGCATCGCAGGTGAGGC
TTCCCGCCTGGCGCATTACAACAAGCGCTCGACCATCACCTCCAGGGAGATCCAGACGGCCGTGCGCCTG
CTGCTGCCTGGGGAGTTGGCCAAGCACGCCGTGTCCGAGGGTACTAAGGCCATCACCAAGTACACCAGCG
CTAAGGATCCACCGGTCGCCACCATGGCCTCCTCCGAGGACGTCATCAAGGAGTTCATGCGCTTCAAGGT
GCGCATGGAGGGCTCCGTGAACGGCCACGAGTTCGAGATCGAGGGCGAGGGCGAGGGCCGCCCCTACGAG
GGCACCCAGACCGCCAAGCTGAAGGTGACCAAGGGCGGCCCCCTGCCCTTCGCCTGGGACATCCTGTCCC
CTCAGTTCCAGTACGGCTCCAAGGCCTACGTGAAGCACCCCGCCGACATCCCCGACTACTTGAAGCTGTC
CTTCCCCGAGGGCTTCAAGTGGGAGCGCGTGATGAACTTCGAGGACGGCGGCGTGGTGACCGTGACCCAG
GACTCCTCCCTGCAGGACGGCGAGTTCATCTACAAGGTGAAGCTGCGCGGCACCAACTTCCCCTCCGACG
GCCCCGTAATGCAGAAGAAGACCATGGGCTGGGAGGCCTCCACCGAGCGGATGTACCCCGAGGACGGCGC
CCTGAAGGGCGAGATCAAGATGAGGCTGAAGCTGAAGGACGGCGGCCACTACGACGCCGAGGTCAAGACC
ACCTACATGGCCAAGAAGCCCGTGCAGCTGCCCGGCGCCTACAAGACCGACATCAAGCTGGACATCACCT
CCCACAACGAGGACTACACCATCGTGGAACAGTACGAGCGCGCCGAGGGCCGCCACTCCACCGGCGCCTA
AGCGGCCGCAATTCACTCCTCAGGTGCAGGCTGCCTATCAGAAGGTGGTGGCTGGTGTGGCCAATGCCCT
GGCTCACAAATACCACTGAGATCTTTTTCCCTCTGCCAAAAATTATGGGGACATCATGAAGCCCCTTGAG
CATCTGACTTCTGGCTAATAAAGGAAATTTATTTTCATTGCAATAGTGTGTTGGAATTTTTTGTGTCTCT
CACTCGGAAGGACATATGGGAGGGCAAATCATTTAAAACATCAGAATGAGTATTTGGTTTAGAGTTTGGC
AACATATGCCCATATGCTGGCTGCCATGAACAAAGGTTGGCTATAAAGAGGTCATCAGTATATGAAACAG
CCCCCTGCTGTCCATTCCTTATTCCATAGAAAAGCCTTGACTTGAGGTTAGATTTTTTTTATATTTTGTT
TTGTGTTATTTTTTTCTTTAACATCCCTAAAATTTTCCTTACATGTTTTACTAGCCAGATTTTTCCTCCT
CTCCTGACTACTCCCAGTCATAGCTGTCCCTCTTCTCTTATGGAGATCCCTCGACCTGCACCGTCGACCA
GCTGGTCGACGGTGCACCGTCGACCAGCTTGGCGTAATCATGGTCATAGCTGTTTCCTGTGTGAAATTGT
TATCCGCTCACAATTCCACACAACATACGAGCCGGAAGCATAAAGTGTAAAGCCTGGGGTGCCTAATGAG
TGAGCTAACTCACATTAATTGCGTTGCGCTCACTGCCCGCTTTCCAGTCGGGAAACCTGTCGTGCCAGCG
GATCCGCATCTCAATTAGTCAGCAACCATAGTCCCGCCCCTAACTCCGCCCATCCCGCCCCTAACTCCGC
CCAGTTCCGCCCATTCTCCGCCCCATGGCTGACTAATTTTTTTTATTTATGCAGAGGCCGAGGCCGCCTC
GGCCTCTGAGCTATTCCAGAAGTAGTGAGGAGGCTTTTTTGGAGGCCTAGGCTTTTGCAAAAAGCTAACT
TGTTTATTGCAGCTTATAATGGTTACAAATAAAGCAATAGCATCACAAATTTCACAAATAAAGCATTTTT
TTCACTGCATTCTAGTTGTGGTTTGTCCAAACTCATCAATGTATCTTATCATGTCTGGATCCGCTGCATT
AATGAATCGGCCAACGCGCGGGGAGAGGCGGTTTGCGTATTGGGCGCTCTTCCGCTTCCTCGCTCACTGA
CTCGCTGCGCTCGGTCGTTCGGCTGCGGCGAGCGGTATCAGCTCACTCAAAGGCGGTAATACGGTTATCC
ACAGAATCAGGGGATAACGCAGGAAAGAACATGTGAGCAAAAGGCCAGCAAAAGGCCAGGAACCGTAAAA
AGGCCGCGTTGCTGGCGTTTTTCCATAGGCTCCGCCCCCCTGACGAGCATCACAAAAATCGACGCTCAAG
TCAGAGGTGGCGAAACCCGACAGGACTATAAAGATACCAGGCGTTTCCCCCTGGAAGCTCCCTCGTGCGC
TCTCCTGTTCCGACCCTGCCGCTTACCGGATACCTGTCCGCCTTTCTCCCTTCGGGAAGCGTGGCGCTTT
CTCAATGCTCACGCTGTAGGTATCTCAGTTCGGTGTAGGTCGTTCGCTCCAAGCTGGGCTGTGTGCACGA
ACCCCCCGTTCAGCCCGACCGCTGCGCCTTATCCGGTAACTATCGTCTTGAGTCCAACCCGGTAAGACAC
GACTTATCGCCACTGGCAGCAGCCACTGGTAACAGGATTAGCAGAGCGAGGTATGTAGGCGGTGCTACAG
AGTTCTTGAAGTGGTGGCCTAACTACGGCTACACTAGAAGGACAGTATTTGGTATCTGCGCTCTGCTGAA
GCCAGTTACCTTCGGAAAAAGAGTTGGTAGCTCTTGATCCGGCAAACAAACCACCGCTGGTAGCGGTGGT
TTTTTTGTTTGCAAGCAGCAGATTACGCGCAGAAAAAAAGGATCTCAAGAAGATCCTTTGATCTTTTCTA
CGGGGTCTGACGCTCAGTGGAACGAAAACTCACGTTAAGGGATTTTGGTCATGAGATTATCAAAAAGGAT
CTTCACCTAGATCCTTTTAAATTAAAAATGAAGTTTTAAATCAATCTAAAGTATATATGAGTAAACTTGG
TCTGACAGTTACCAATGCTTAATCAGTGAGGCACCTATCTCAGCGATCTGTCTATTTCGTTCATCCATAG
TTGCCTGACTCCCCGTCGTGTAGATAACTACGATACGGGAGGGCTTACCATCTGGCCCCAGTGCTGCAAT
GATACCGCGAGACCCACGCTCACCGGCTCCAGATTTATCAGCAATAAACCAGCCAGCCGGAAGGGCCGAG
CGCAGAAGTGGTCCTGCAACTTTATCCGCCTCCATCCAGTCTATTAATTGTTGCCGGGAAGCTAGAGTAA
GTAGTTCGCCAGTTAATAGTTTGCGCAACGTTGTTGCCATTGCTACAGGCATCGTGGTGTCACGCTCGTC
GTTTGGTATGGCTTCATTCAGCTCCGGTTCCCAACGATCAAGGCGAGTTACATGATCCCCCATGTTGTGC
AAAAAAGCGGTTAGCTCCTTCGGTCCTCCGATCGTTGTCAGAAGTAAGTTGGCCGCAGTGTTATCACTCA
TGGTTATGGCAGCACTGCATAATTCTCTTACTGTCATGCCATCCGTAAGATGCTTTTCTGTGACTGGTGA
GTACTCAACCAAGTCATTCTGAGAATAGTGTATGCGGCGACCGAGTTGCTCTTGCCCGGCGTCAATACGG
GATAATACCGCGCCACATAGCAGAACTTTAAAAGTGCTCATCATTGGAAAACGTTCTTCGGGGCGAAAAC
TCTCAAGGATCTTACCGCTGTTGAGATCCAGTTCGATGTAACCCACTCGTGCACCCAACTGATCTTCAGC
ATCTTTTACTTTCACCAGCGTTTCTGGGTGAGCAAAAACAGGAAGGCAAAATGCCGCAAAAAAGGGAATA
AGGGCGACACGGAAATGTTGAATACTCATACTCTTCCTTTTTCAATATTATTGAAGCATTTATCAGGGTT
ATTGTCTCATGAGCGGATACATATTTGAATGTATTTAGAAAAATAAACAAATAGGGGTTCCGCGCACATT
TCCCCGAAAAGTGCCACCTG
