>Addgene plasmid #92398 | pCI H2B-RFP | addgene partial sequence | sequence record 181407 | Addgene Partial NGS Result
CCTCGGGCCGGGGAGGGCTCGGGGGAGGGGCGCGGCGGCCCCCGGAGCGCCGGCGGCTGTCGAGGCGCGG
CGAGCCGCAGCCATTGCCTTTTATGGTAATCGTGCGAGAGGGCGCAGGGACTTCCTTTGTCCCAAATCTG
TGCGGAGCCGAAATCTGGGAGGCGCCGCCGCACCCCCTCTAGCGGGCGCGGGGCGAAGCGGTGCGGCGCC
GGCAGGAAGGAAATGGGCGGGGAGGGCCTTCGTGCGTCGCCGCGCCGCCGTCCCCTTCTCCCTCTCCAGC
CTCGGGGCTGTCCGCGGGGGGACGGCTGCCTTCGGGGGGGACGGGGCAGGGCGGGGTTCGGCTTCTGGCG
TGTGACCGGCGGCTCTAGAGCCTCTGCTAACCATGTTCATGCCTTCTTCTTTTTCCTACAGCTCCTGGGC
AACGTGCTGGTTATTGTGCTGTCTCATCATTTTGGCAAAGAATTGCTCGAGAGTTCGAAGCCTTAAGTAC
GCGTAGGCGCGCCTTAATTAACGTTTAAACGCTAGCTCATCGATAAGCTTGATATCGAATTCCTGCAGCC
CGGGGGATCCGCCCCTCTCCCTCCCCCCCCCCTAACGTTACTGGCCGAAGCCGCTTGGAATAAGGCCGGT
GTGCGTTTGTCTATATGTTATTTTCCACCATATTGCCGTCTTTTGGCAATGTGAGGGCCCGGAAACCTGG
CCCTGTCTTCTTGACGAGCATTCCTAGGGGTCTTTCCCCTCTCGCCAAAGGAATGCAAGGTCTGTTGAAT
GTCGTGAAGGAAGCAGTTCCTCTGGAAGCTTCTTGAAGACAAACAACGTCTGTAGCGACCCTTTGCAGGC
AGCGGAACCCCCCACCTGGCGACAGGTGCCTCTGCGGCCAAAAGCCACGTGTATAAGATACACCTGCAAA
GGCGGCACAACCCCAGTGCCACGTTGTGAGTTGGATAGTTGTGGAAAGAGTCAAATGGCTCTCCTCAAGC
GTATTCAACAAGGGGCTGAAGGATGCCCAGAAGGTACCCCATTGTATGGGATCTGATCTGGGGCCTCGGT
ACACATGCTTTACATGTGTTTAGTCGAGGTTAAAAAAACGTCTAGGCCCCCCGAACCACGGGGACGTGGT
TTTCCTTTGAAAAACACGATGATAATATGGCCACAACCATGGTTATGCCAGAGCCAGCGAAGTCTGCTCC
CGCCCCGAAAAAGGGCTCCAAGAAGGCGGTGACTAAGGCGCAGAAGAAAGGCGGCAAGAAGCGCAAGCGC
AGCCGCAAGGAGAGCTATTCCATCTATGTGTACAAGGTTCTGAAGCAGGTCCACCCTGACACCGGCATTT
CGTCCAAGGCCATGGGCATCATGAATTCGTTTGTGAACGACATTTTCGAGCGCATCGCAGGTGAGGCTTC
CCGCCTGGCGCATTACAACAAGCGCTCGACCATCACCTCCAGGGAGATCCAGACGGCCGTGCGCCTGCTG
CTGCCTGGGGAGTTGGCCAAGCACGCCGTGTCCGAGGGTACTAAGGCCATCACCAAGTACACCAGCGCTA
AGGATCCACCGGTCGCCACCATGGCCTCCTCCGAGGACGTCATCAAGGAGTTCATGCGCTTCAAGGTGCG
CATGGAGGGCTCCGTGAACGGCCACGAGTTCGAGATCGAGGGCGAGGGCGAGGGCCGCCCCTACGAGGGC
ACCCAGACCGCCAAGCTGAAGGTGACCAAGGGCGGCCCCCTGCCCTTCGCCTGGGACATCCTGTCCCCTC
AGTTCCAGTACGGCTCCAAGGCCTACGTGAAGCACCCCGCCGACATCCCCGACTACTTGAAGCTGTCCTT
CCCCGAGGGCTTCAAGTGGGAGCGCGTGATGAACTTCGAGGACGGCGGCGTGGTGACCGTGACCCAGGAC
TCCTCCCTGCAGGACGGCGAGTTCATCTACAAGGTGAAGCTGCGCGGCACCAACTTCCCCTCCGACGGCC
CCGTAATGCAGAAGAAGACCATGGGCTGGGAGGCCTCCACCGAGCGGATGTACCCCGAGGACGGCGCCCT
GAAGGGCGAGATCAAGATGAGGCTGAAGCTGAAGGACGGCGGCCACTACGACGCCGAGGTCAAGACCACC
TACATGGCCAAGAAGCCCGTGCAGCTGCCCGGCGCCTACAAGACCGACATCAAGCTGGACATCACCTCCC
ACAACGAGGACTACACCATCGTGGAACAGTACGAGCGCGCCGAGGGCCGCCACTCCACCGGCGCCTAAGC
GGCCGCAATTCACTCCTCAGGTGCAGGCTGCCTATCAGAAGGTGGTGGCTGGTGTGGCCAATGCCCTGGC
TCACAAATACCACTGAGATCTTTTTCCCTCTGCCAAAAATTATGGGGACATCATGAAGCCCCTTGAGCAT
CTGACTTCTGGCTAATAAAGGAAATTTATTTTCATTGCAATAGTGTGTTGGAATTTTTTGTGTCTCTCAC
TCGGAAGGACATATGGGAGGGCAAATCATTTAAAACATCAGAATGAGTATTTGGTTTAGAGTTTGGCAAC
ATATGCCCATATGCTGGCTGCCATGAACAAAGGTTGGCTATAAAGAGGTCATCAGTATATGAAACAGCCC
CCTGCTGTCCATTCCTTATTCCATAGAAAAGCCTTGACTTGAGGTTAGATTTTTTTTATATTTTGTTTTG
TGTTATTTTTTTCTTTAACATCCCTAAAATTTTCCTTACATGTTTTACTAGCCAGATTTTTCCTCCTCTC
CTGACTACTCCCAGTCATAGCTGTCCCTCTTCTCTTATGGAGATCCCTCGACCTGCACCGTCGACCAGCT
GGTCGACGGTGCACCGTCGACCAGCTTGGCGTAATCATGGTCATAGCTGTTTCCTGTGTGAAATTGTTAT
CCGCTCACAATTCCACACAACATACGAGCCGGAAGCATAAAGTGTAAAGCCTGGGGTGCCTAATGAGTGA
GCTAACTCACATTAATTGCGTTGCGCTCACTGCCCGCTTTCCAGTCGGGAAACCTGTCGTGCCAGCGGAT
CCGCATCTCAATTAGTCAGCAACCATAGTCCCGCCCCTAACTCCGCCCATCCCGCCCCTAACTCCGCCCA
GTTCCGCCCATTCTCCGCCCCATGGCTGACTAATTTTTTTTATTTATGCAGAGGCCGAGGCCGCCTCGGC
CTCTGAGCTATTCCAGAAGTAGTGAGGAGGCTTTTTTGGAGGCCTAGGCTTTTGCAAAAAGCTAACTTGT
TTATTGCAGCTTATAATGGTTACAAATAAAGCAATAGCATCACAAATTTCACAAATAAAGCATTTTTTTC
ACTGCATTCTAGTTGTGGTTTGTCCAAACTCATCAATGTATCTTATCATGTCTGGATCCGCTGCATTAAT
GAATCGGCCAACGCGCGGGGAGAGGCGGTTTGCGTATTGGGCGCTCTTCCGCTTCCTCGCTCACTGACTC
GCTGCGCTCGGTCGTTCGGCTGCGGCGAGCGGTATCAGCTCACTCAAAGGCGGTAATACGGTTATCCACA
GAATCAGGGGATAACGCAGGAAAGAACATGTGAGCAAAAGGCCAGCAAAAGGCCAGGAACCGTAAAAAGG
CCGCGTTGCTGGCGTTTTTCCATAGGCTCCGCCCCCCTGACGAGCATCACAAAAATCGACGCTCAAGTCA
GAGGTGGCGAAACCCGACAGGACTATAAAGATACCAGGCGTTTCCCCCTGGAAGCTCCCTCGTGCGCTCT
CCTGTTCCGACCCTGCCGCTTACCGGATACCTGTCCGCCTTTCTCCCTTCGGGAAGCGTGGCGCTTTCTC
ATAGCTCACGCTGTAGGTATCTCAGTTCGGTGTAGGTCGTTCGCTCCAAGCTGGGCTGTGTGCACGAACC
CCCCGTTCAGCCCGACCGCTGCGCCTTATCCGGTAACTATCGTCTTGAGTCCAACCCGGTAAGACACGAC
TTATCGCCACTGGCAGCAGCCACTGGTAACAGGATTAGCAGAGCGAGGTATGTAGGCGGTGCTACAGAGT
TCTTGAAGTGGTGGCCTAACTACGGCTACACTAGAAGAACAGTATTTGGTATCTGCGCTCTGCTGAAGCC
AGTTACCTTCGGAAAAAGAGTTGGTAGCTCTTGATCCGGCAAACAAACCACCGCTGGTAGCGGTGGTTTT
TTTGTTTGCAAGCAGCAGATTACGCGCAGAAAAAAAGGATCTCAAGAAGATCCTTTGATCTTTTCTACGG
GGTCTGACGCTCAGTGGAACGAAAACTCACGTTAAGGGATTTTGGTCATGAGATTATCAAAAAGGATCTT
CACCTAGATCCTTTTAAATTAAAAATGAAGTTTTAAATCAATCTAAAGTATATATGAGTAAACTTGGTCT
GACAGTTACCAATGCTTAATCAGTGAGGCACCTATCTCAGCGATCTGTCTATTTCGTTCATCCATAGTTG
CCTGACTCCCCGTCGTGTAGATAACTACGATACGGGAGGGCTTACCATCTGGCCCCAGTGCTGCAATGAT
ACCGCGAGACCCACGCTCACCGGCTCCAGATTTATCAGCAATAAACCAGCCAGCCGGAAGGGCCGAGCGC
AGAAGTGGTCCTGCAACTTTATCCGCCTCCATCCAGTCTATTAATTGTTGCCGGGAAGCTAGAGTAAGTA
GTTCGCCAGTTAATAGTTTGCGCAACGTTGTTGCCATTGCTACAGGCATCGTGGTGTCACGCTCGTCGTT
TGGTATGGCTTCATTCAGCTCCGGTTCCCAACGATCAAGGCGAGTTACATGATCCCCCATGTTGTGCAAA
AAAGCGGTTAGCTCCTTCGGTCCTCCGATCGTTGTCAGAAGTAAGTTGGCCGCAGTGTTATCACTCATGG
TTATGGCAGCACTGCATAATTCTCTTACTGTCATGCCATCCGTAAGATGCTTTTCTGTGACTGGTGAGTA
CTCAACCAAGTCATTCTGAGAATAGTGTATGCGGCGACCGAGTTGCTCTTGCCCGGCGTCAATACGGGAT
AATACCGCGCCACATAGCAGAACTTTAAAAGTGCTCATCATTGGAAAACGTTCTTCGGGGCGAAAACTCT
CAAGGATCTTACCGCTGTTGAGATCCAGTTCGATGTAACCCACTCGTGCACCCAACTGATCTTCAGCATC
TTTTACTTTCACCAGCGTTTCTGGGTGAGCAAAAACAGGAAGGCAAAATGCCGCAAAAAAGGGAATAAGG
GCGACACGGAAATGTTGAATACTCATACTCTTCCTTTTTCAATATTATTGAAGCATTTATCAGGGTTATT
GTCTCATGAGCGGATACATATTTGAATGTATTTAGAAAAATAAACAAATAGGGGTTCCGCGCACATTTCC
CCGAAAAGTGCCACCTGGGTCGACATTGATTATTGACTAGTTATTAATAGTAATCAATTACGGGGTCATT
AGTTCATAGCCCATATATGGAGTTCCGCGTTACATAACTTACGGTAAATGGCCCGCCTGGCTGACCGCCC
AACGACCCCCGCCCATTGACGTCAATAATGACGTATGTTCCCATAGTAACGCCAATAGGGACTTTCCATT
GACGTCAATGGGTGGAGTATTTACGGTAAACTGCCCACTTGGCAGTACATCAAGTGTATCATATGCCAAG
TACGCCCCCTATTGACGTCAATGACGGTAAATGGCCCGCCTGGCATTATGCCCAGTACATGACCTTATGG
GACTTTCCTACTTGGCAGTACATCTACGTATTAGTCATCGCTATTACCATGGTCGAGGTGAGCCCCACGT
TCTGCTTCACTCTCCCCATCTCCCCCCCCTCCCCACCCCCAATTTTGTATTTATTTATTTTTTAATTATT
TTGTGCAGCGATGGGGGCGGGGGGGGG
